Addgene plasmid #173734: pJRK247
Purpose: donor plasmid for SapTrap assembly
Depositing lab: Mike Boxem. Depositing organization: Utrecht University. Publication: CeLINC, a fluorescence-based protein-protein interaction assay in Caenorhabditis elegans. Kroll JR, Remmelzwaal S, Boxem M. Genetics. 2021 Dec 10;219(4). pii: 6380436. doi: 10.1093/genetics/iyab163. PubMed 34849800.
Backbone
  Vector backbone: pHSG298
  Backbone manufacturer: Takara Bio
  Backbone size w/o insert (bp): 2675
  Vector type: Other
Growth in bacteria
  Bacterial resistance: Kanamycin, 50 μg/mL
  Growth temperature: 37°C
  Growth strain: DH5alpha
  Copy number: High Copy
Gene/Insert
  Gene/Insert name: CRY2(WT)
  Species: A. thaliana (mustard weed)
  Insert size (bp): 1601
  Cloning method: Restriction Enzyme; 5′ cloning site Unknown (unknown if destroyed)
  Sequencing primers: 5′ M13 (-21) Forward; 3′ M13/pUC Reverse
Terms and licenses: Academic/Nonprofit Terms; Industry Terms: Not Available to Industry
Depositor comments: Insert may be inserted in reverse orientation in the backbone plasmid. Please visit https://doi.org/10.1101/2021.06.01.446599 for bioRxiv preprint.
How to cite: pJRK247 was a gift from Mike Boxem (Addgene plasmid # 173734 ; http://n2t.net/addgene:173734 ; RRID:Addgene_173734)
