[The description below was written by a language model from this plasmid's Addgene catalogue record and pLannotate feature annotations shown in this document.]
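Description:
pJRK247 is a small bacterial cloning plasmid, built on the pHSG298 backbone, that serves as a donor module for SapTrap assembly, a modular Golden Gate-style method based on the type IIS enzyme SapI and widely used to build Caenorhabditis elegans constructs. The sequenced plasmid is about 4.3 kb. It replicates in E. coli at high copy from a ColE1/pUC-type origin and is selected with kanamycin through the aph(3')-Ia aminoglycoside phosphotransferase gene. A short fragment of a Tn903 transposition protein next to this marker is a remnant of the transposon from which the resistance gene derives.

The insert is a roughly 1.6 kb wild-type CRY2 sequence from Arabidopsis thaliana, encoding the blue-light photoreceptor cryptochrome 2. The feature table annotates it as a fragment of the CRY2 coding sequence, so the module appears to carry a partial rather than full-length protein. It sits in the pUC-style cloning region, interrupting lacZα, with remnants of the multiple cloning site, lacZα and lacI on either side. The lac promoter, operator and CAP binding site lie upstream on the same strand as the annotated CRY2 sequence, although the depositor cautions that the insert may be reversed relative to the backbone. These lac elements belong to the backbone. No eukaryotic promoter, terminator, tag or reporter is annotated, consistent with a part-storage plasmid rather than an expression vector. The SapI sites expected for such a donor are not annotated in the table.

The associated publication describes a fluorescence-based protein-protein interaction assay in C. elegans, and this CRY2 module is presumably released and joined with other parts to build constructs for that system, though the record does not detail the final assemblies.
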