Features (pLannotate 1.2.2; 10 found; start..end, strand, type, name):
    385..973     -  rep_origin     ori: high-copy-number ColE1/pMB1/pBR322/pUC origin of replication
   1028..1168    -  CDS            TRA2_ECOLX (fragment): Protein predicted: Swiss-Prot protein existence level 4. Required for transposition of transposon Tn903. From Escherichia coli.
   1353..2168    +  CDS            KanR: aminoglycoside phosphotransferase; aph(3')-Ia; confers resistance to kanamycin in bacteria or G418 (Geneticin®) in eukaryotes
   2250..2404    -  CDS            lacZα (fragment): LacZα fragment of β-galactosidase; lacZ fragment
   2407..2454    -  misc_feature   MCS (fragment): pUC18/19 multiple cloning site
   2499..4043    -  CDS            CRY2 (fragment): CRY2_ARATH - Also known as PHH1 From Arabidopsis thaliana (Mouse-ear cress).
   4098..4114    -  protein_bind   lac operator: The lac repressor binds to the lac operator to inhibit transcription in E. coli. This inhibition can be relieved by adding lactose or isopropyl-β-D-thiogalactopyranoside (IPTG). lac repressor encoded by lacI
   4122..4152    -  promoter       lac promoter: promoter for the E. coli lac operon
   4167..4188    -  protein_bind   CAP binding site: CAP binding activates transcription in the presence of cAMP. E. coli catabolite activator protein
   4201..14      -  CDS            lacI (fragment) (across the origin): lac repressor; lacI; The lac repressor binds to the lac operator to inhibit transcription in E. coli. This inhibition can be relieved by adding lactose or isopropyl-β-D-thiogalactopyranoside (IPTG).
>Addgene plasmid #173734 | pJRK247 | addgene full sequence | sequence record 342352 | Addgene NGS Result
GGTTTGCGTATTGGCGAACTTTTGCTGAGTTGAAGGATCAGATCACGCATCTTCCCGACAACGCAGACCG
TTCCGTGGCAAAGCAAAAGTTCAAAATCAGTAACCGTCAGTGCCGATAAGTTCAAAGTTAAACCTGGTGT
TGATACCAACATTGAAACGTTGATCGAAAACGCGCTGAAAAACGCTGCTGAATGTGCGAGCTTCTTCCGC
TTCCTCGCTCACTGACTCGCTGCGCTCGGTCGTTCGGCTGCGGCGAGCGGTATCAGCTCACTCAAAGGCG
GTAATACGGTTATCCACAGAATCAGGGGATAACGCAGGAAAGAACATGTGAGCAAAAGGCCAGCAAAAGG
CCAGGAACCGTAAAAAGGCCGCGTTGCTGGCGTTTTTCCATAGGCTCCGCCCCCCTGACGAGCATCACAA
AAATCGACGCTCAAGTCAGAGGTGGCGAAACCCGACAGGACTATAAAGATACCAGGCGTTTCCCCCTGGA
AGCTCCCTCGTGCGCTCTCCTGTTCCGACCCTGCCGCTTACCGGATACCTGTCCGCCTTTCTCCCTTCGG
GAAGCGTGGCGCTTTCTCATAGCTCACGCTGTAGGTATCTCAGTTCGGTGTAGGTCGTTCGCTCCAAGCT
GGGCTGTGTGCACGAACCCCCCGTTCAGCCCGACCGCTGCGCCTTATCCGGTAACTATCGTCTTGAGTCC
AACCCGGTAAGACACGACTTATCGCCACTGGCAGCAGCCACTGGTAACAGGATTAGCAGAGCGAGGTATG
TAGGCGGTGCTACAGAGTTCTTGAAGTGGTGGCCTAACTACGGCTACACTAGAAGAACAGTATTTGGTAT
CTGCGCTCTGCTGAAGCCAGTTACCTTCGGAAAAAGAGTTGGTAGCTCTTGATCCGGCAAACAAACCACC
GCTGGTAGCGGTGGTTTTTTTGTTTGCAAGCAGCAGATTACGCGCAGAAAAAAAGGATCTCAAGAAGATC
CTTTGATCTTTTCTACGGGGTCTGACGCTCAGTGGAACTCCGTCGAGAGGTCTGCCTCGTGAAGAAGGTG
TTGCTGACTCATACCAGGCCTGAATCGCCCCATCATCCAGCCAGAAAGTGAGGGAGCCACGGTTGATGAG
AGCTTTGTTGTAGGTGGACCAGTTGGTGATTTTGAACTTTTGCTTTGCCACGGAACGGTCTGCGTTGTCG
GGAAGATGCGTGATCTGATCCTTCAACTCAGCAAAAGTTCGATTTATTCAACAAAGCCACGTTGTGTCTC
AAAATCTCTGATGTTACATTGCACAAGATAAAAATATATCATCATGAACAATAAAACTGTCTGCTTACAT
AAACAGTAATACAAGGGGTGTTATGAGCCATATTCAACGGGAAACGTCTTGCTCGAAGCCGCGATTAAAT
TCCAACATGGATGCTGATTTATATGGGTATAAATGGGCTCGCGATAATGTCGGGCAATCAGGTGCGACAA
TCTATCGATTGTATGGGAAGCCCGATGCGCCAGAGTTGTTTCTGAAACATGGCAAAGGTAGCGTTGCCAA
TGATGTTACAGATGAGATGGTCAGACTAAACTGGCTGACGGAATTTATGCCTCTTCCGACCATCAAGCAT
TTTATCCGTACTCCTGATGATGCATGGTTACTCACCACTGCGATCCCCGGGAAAACAGCATTCCAGGTAT
TAGAAGAATATCCTGATTCAGGTGAAAATATTGTTGATGCGCTGGCAGTGTTCCTGCGCCGGTTGCATTC
GATTCCTGTTTGTAATTGTCCTTTTAACAGCGATCGCGTATTTCGTCTCGCTCAGGCGCAATCACGAATG
AATAACGGTTTGGTTGATGCGAGTGATTTTGATGACGAGCGTAATGGCTGGCCTGTTGAACAAGTCTGGA
AAGAAATGCATAAGCTTTTGCCATTCTCACCGGATTCAGTCGTCACTCATGGTGATTTCTCACTTGATAA
CCTTATTTTTGACGAGGGGAAATTAATAGGTTGTATTGATGTTGGACGAGTCGGAATCGCAGACCGATAC
CAGGATCTTGCCATCCTATGGAACTGCCTCGGTGAGTTTTCTCCTTCATTACAGAAACGGCTTTTTCAAA
AATATGGTATTGATAATCCTGATATGAATAAATTGCAGTTTCATTTGATGCTCGATGAGTTTTTCTAATC
AGAATTGGTTAATTGGTTGTAACACTGGCAGAGCATTACGCTGACTTGACGGGACGGCGGCTTTGTTGAA
TAAATCGCATTCGCCATTCAGGCTGCGCAACTGTTGGGAAGGGCGATCGGTGCGGGCCTCTTCGCTATTA
CGCCAGCTGGCGAAAGGGGGATGTGCTGCAAGGCGATTAAGTTGGGTAACGCCAGGGTTTTCCCAGTCAC
GACGTTGTAAAACGACGGCCAGTGCCAAGCTTGCATGCCTGCAGGTCGACTCTAGAGGATCCCCGGGTAC
CGAGTAAGCTCTTCGCGTACCTCCGGATCCACCCCCAGATCCGCCACCAGCGGCTCCGATCATGATCTGA
GCCTCGCGGGTGCGAGAGATAGCCTTAGCAAGAAGCTCACGAGCGGTGTCGATATCAACGATTGGCTTAG
CGTAGTTAGTTCCAAGCTCAACTCCGGAAGCCTTAAGGACGGTAAGTGGGGCATCCCATGGGTGATGGAT
CCATTCAGTTGGAAGGCGAGCAAGCTCTGGAAGCCATTGGCGGATGTATTCTCCTTCTGGATCGTACTTA
GCTCCTTGGAGAGCTGGGTTGTCAAGACGGTCAAGCTCGTGTCCATCTGGGATAGATCCAGAGATGTACT
GCCATCCAAGGATATCGCACTCAAGGTCAGCGTCAAGAAGGGTGTCCCAGAAATATTTCATTCCCCATTT
CCATGGAAGAAGAAGGAACTTAACAGCGAAGGAGGAAACGATAACACGGATGCGGTTATGCATCCATCCA
GTAGCCCAAAGCTCACGCATTCCAGCATCGACAAGTGGGTATCCAGTGCGTCCTTGGCGCCAAGCCTTGA
ACTTATCGACATCAGCATCCCATGGGAAGAAGCGAAGGTGAGAAAGAAGGGATTGCTCATGAGTGAATGG
GAAGTTGAAACAAATGTAGCGAGAGTACTCGCGAAGTCCGATTCCGCGAAGGAAAAGGTCAGCGGACTCC
TCTCCTTCAGAGTTCTTATCACGAGCCCAGATGATCTGCTTCATGCGAGCGCATTGGAAAACGTGACGAA
CGGAGATTTCTCCGAAGTGAAGGTATGGAGAAAGAAGGGAGGTGGAGTTTCCAACAACCTGAAAATTTAA
ATAATCAGGGTTAGTTAGTATATATATGTTTAAACTTACCTTCTTAGAGTTCTTAGCGTAATCGATAAGT
TGCTTTTCGATGAATTCGTTAAGAAGCTTGTCAGCGTTAGACCATCCTGGAGACCAAGCACGGGTAAGAA
GGGCGTTAGATGGCTTCTCAGCCTCGTTTTCAAGTCCAAGCTCCTCGATAGAGCAAGCCCAGATAGCCTC
AGCAGCAGCGGTGATTGGCATAAGGCGCCATGGTGGTGGAAGCATAACGGACTCGATAGACATATCAAGG
CACTTCTTCCAGTAAGAATTGAAAGAAGTGAATGGCTTTCCCTTTTCACAGTAAATTTCCCATGGTTCGT
AAAGAAGATCTCCGTTGTAGGATTGAACAGAGATTCCACGCTCAACAAGCTTCTCCTTAACGGTGTGATC
ACGAACAAGGGAGACTGGATCGTAAAGGTGGTTGAAAACAACCTTGGTAGCTCCGGTAACACGGATGCAA
TCAAGGATAGCGGAGATAGTGTTGTGAGTCTTGATAAGAGTAAGGTCGGATCCAAGGGCCTTAAGGGATT
GGGAAAGGTGGGCAAGAGATTGCTTCATCCACCAGCGAGAAGCGCGTCCTGGGTAGAACTGTCCTTCCTC
TTCTGGGCACCAAATGAAAACTGGGAAAACAGATCCCTCGTGAGCAGCAGCAGCAAGAGCTGGGTTATCC
TCGATACGAAGATCACGACGGAACCAAACGATAGTCTTCTTATCCATCTTCATCTTCGAAGAGCTCCTCG
AATTCGTAATCATGTCATAGCTGTTTCCTGTGTGAAATTGTTATCCGCTCACAATTCCACACAACATACG
AGCCGGAAGCATAAAGTGTAAAGCCTGGGGTGCCTAATGAGTGAGCTAACTCACATTAATTGCGTTGCGC
TCACTGCCCGCTTTCCAGTCGGGAAACCTGTCGTGCCAGCTGCATTAATGAATCGGCCAACGCGCGGGGA
GAGGC
